>Addgene plasmid #203951 | pCA1.339 | addgene full sequence | sequence record 433627 | Addgene NGS Result
GGGATCCGGCAAAAAAGGGCAAGGTGTCACCACCCTGCCCTTTTTCTTTAAAACCGAAAAGATTACTTCG
CGTTATGCAGGCTTCCTCGCTCACTGACTCGCTGCGCTCGGTCGTTCGGCTGCGGCGAGCGGTATCAGCT
CACTCAAAGGCGGTAATCAATTGAGTTCTTTTACCCTCAGCCGAAATGCCTGCCGTTGCTAGACATTGCC
AGCCAGTGCCCGTCACTCCCGTACTAACTGTCACGAACCCCTGCAATAACTGTCACGCCCCCCTGCAATA
ACTGTCACGAACCCCTGCAATAACTGTCACGCCCCCAAACCTGCAAACCCAGCAGGGGCGGGGGCTGGCG
GGGTGTTGGAAAAATCCATCCATGATTATCTAAGAATAATCCACTAGGCGCGGTTATCAGCGCCCTTGTG
GGGCGCTGCTGCCCTTGCCCAATATGCCCGGCCAGAGGCCGGATAGCTGGTCTATTCGCTGCGCTAGGCT
ACACACCGCCCCACCGCTGCGCGGCAGGGGGAAAGGCGGGCAAAGCCCGCTAAACCCCACACCAAACCCC
GCAGAAATACGCTGGAGCGCTTTTAGCCGCTTTAGCGGCCTTTCCCCCTACCCGAAGGGTGGGGGCGCGT
GTGCAGCCCCGCAGGGCCTGTCTCGGTCGATCATTCAGCCCGGCTCATCCTTCTGGCGTGGCGGCAGACC
GAACAAGGCGCGGTCGTGGTCGCGTTCAAGGTACGCATCCATTGCCGCCATGAGCCGATCCTCCGGCCAC
TCGCTGCTGTTCACCTTGGCCAAAATCATGGCCCCCACCAGCACCTTGCGCCTTGTTTCGTTCTTGCGCT
CTTGCTGCTGTTCCCTTGCCCGCACCCGCTGAATTTCGGCATTGATTCGCGCTCGTTGTTCTTCGAGCTT
GGCCAGCCGATCCGCCGCCTTGTTGCTCCCCTTAACCATCTTGACACCCCATTGTTAATGTGCTGTCTCG
TAGGCTATCATGGAGGCACAGCGGCGGCAATCCCGACCCTACTTTGTAGGGGAGGGCGCACTTACCGGTT
TCTCTTCGAGAAACTGGCCTAACGGCCACCCTTCGGGCGGTGCGCTCTCCGAGGGCCATTGCATGGAGCC
GAAAAGCAAAAGCAACAGCGAGGCAGCATGGCGATTTATCACCTTACGGCGAAAACCGGCAGCAGGTCGG
GCGGCCAATCGGCCAGGGCCAAGGCCGACTACATCCAGCGCGAAGGCAAGTATGCCCGCGACATGGATGA
AGTCTTGCACGCCGAATCCGGGCACATGCCGGAGTTCGTCGAGCGGCCCGCCGACTACTGGGATGCTGCC
GACCTGTATGAACGCGCCAATGGGCGGCTGTTCAAGGAGGTCGAATTTGCCCTGCCGGTCGAGCTGACCC
TCGACCAGCAGAAGGCGCTGGCGTCCGAGTTCGCCCAGCACCTGACCGGTGCCGAGCGCCTGCCGTATAC
GCTGGCCATCCATGCCGGTGGCGGCGAGAACCCGCACTGCCACCTGATGATCTCCGAGCGGATCAATGAC
GGCATCGAGCGGCCCGCCGCTCAGTGGTTCAAGCGGTACAACGGCAAGACCCCGGAGAAGGGCGGGGCAC
AGAAGAACGAAGCGCTCAAGCCCAAGGCATGGCTTGAGCAGACCCGCGAGGCATGGGCCGACCATGCCAA
CCGGGCATTAGAGCGGGCTGGCCACGACGCCCGCATTGACCACAGAACACTTGAGGCGCAGGGCATCGAG
CGCCTGCCCGGTGTTCACCTGGGGCCGAACGTGGTGGAGATGGAAGGCCGGGGCATCCGCACCGACCGGG
CAGACGTGGCCCTGAACATCGACACCGCCAACGCCCAGATCATCGACTTACAGGAATACCGGGAGGCAAT
AGACCATGAACGCAATCGACAGAGTGAAGAAATCCAGAGGCATCAACGAGTTAGCGGAGCAGATCGAACC
GCTGGCCCAGAGCATGGCGACACTGGCCGACGAAGCCCGGCAGGTCATGAGCCAGACCCAGCAGGCCAGC
GAGGCGCAGGCGGCGGAGTGGCTGAAAGCCCAGCGCCAGACAGGGGCGGCATGGGTGGAGCTGGCCAAAG
AGTTGCGGGAGGTAGCCGCCGAGGTGAGCAGCGCCGCGCAGAGCGCCCGGAGCGCGTCGCGGGGGTGGCA
CTGGAAGCTATGGCTAACCGTGATGCTGGCTTCCATGATGCCTACGGTGGTGCTGCTGATCGCATCGTTG
CTCTTGCTCGACCTGACGCCACTGACAACCGAGGACGGCTCGATCTGGCTGCGCTTGGTGGCCCGATGAA
GAACGACAGGACTTTGCAGGCCATAGGCCGACAGCTCAAGGCCATGGGCTGTGAGCGCTTCGATATCGGC
GTCAGGGACGCCACCACCGGCCAGATGATGAACCGGGAATGGTCAGCCGCCGAAGTGCTCCAGAACACGC
CATGGCTCAAGCGGATGAATGCCCAGGGCAATGACGTGTATATCAGGCCCGCCGAGCAGGAGCGGCATGG
TCTGGTGCTGGTGGACGACCTCAGCGAGTTTGACCTGGATGACATGAAAGCCGAGGGCCGGGAGCCTGCC
CTGGTAGTGGAAACCAGCCCGAAGAACTATCAGGCATGGGTCAAGGTGGCCGACGCCGCAGGCGGTGAAC
TTCGGGGGCAGATTGCCCGGACGCTGGCCAGCGAGTACGACGCCGACCCGGCCAGCGCCGACAGCCGCCA
CTATGGCCGCTTGGCGGGCTTCACCAACCGCAAGGACAAGCACACCACCCGCGCCGGTTATCAGCCGTGG
GTGCTGCTGCGTGAATCCAAGGGCAAGACCGCCACCGCTGGCCCGGCGCTGGTGCAGCAGGCTGGCCAGC
AGATCGAGCAGGCCCAGCGGCAGCAGGAGAAGGCCCGCAGGCTGGCCAGCCTCGAACTGCCCGAGCGGCA
GCTTAGCCGCCACCGGCGCACGGCGCTGGACGAGTACCGCAGCGAGATGGCCGGGCTGGTCAAGCGCTTC
GGTGATGACCTCAGCAAGTGCGACTTTATCGCCGCGCAGAAGCTGGCCAGCCGGGGCCGCAGTGCCGAGG
AAATCGGCAAGGCCATGGCCGAGGCCAGCCCAGCGCTGGCAGAGCGCAAGCCCGGCCACGAAGCGGATTA
CATCGAGCGCACCGTCAGCAAGGTCATGGGTCTGCCCAGCGTCCAGCTTGCGCGGGCCGAGCTGGCACGG
GCACCGGCACCCCGCCAGCGAGGCATGGACAGGGGCGGGCCAGATTTCAGCATGTAGTGCTTGCGTTGGT
ACTCACGCCTGTTATACTATGAGTACTCACGCACAGAAGGGGGTTTTATGGAATACGAAAAAAGCGCTTC
AGGGTCGGTCTACCTGATCAAAAGTGACAAGGGCTATTGGTTGCCCGGTGGCTTTGGTTATACGTCAAAC
AAGGCCGAGGCTGGCCGCTTTTCAGTCGCTGATATGGCCAGCCTTAACCTTGACGGCTGCACCTTGTCCT
TGTTCCGCGAACACAAGCCTTTCGGCCCCGGCAAGTTTCTCGGTGACTGATATGAAAGACCAAAAGGACA
AGCAGACCGGCGACCTGCTGGCCAGCCCTGACGCTGTACGCCAAGCGCGATATGCCGAGCGCATGAAGGC
CAAAGGGATGCGTCAGCGCAAGTTCTGGCTGACCGACGACGAATACGAGGCGCTGCGCGAGTGCCTGGAA
GAACTCAGAGCGGCGCAGGGCGGGGGTAGTGACCCCGCCAGCGCCTAACCACCAACTGCCTGCAAAGGAG
GCAATCAATGGCTACCCATAAGCCTATCAATATTCTGGAGGCGTTCGCAGCAGCGCCGCCACCGCTGGAC
TACGTTTTGCCCAACATGGTGGCCGGTACGGTCGGGGCGCTGGTGTCGCCCGGTGGTGCCGGTAAATCCA
TGCTGGCCCTGCAACTGGCCGCACAGATTGCAGGCGGGCCGGATCTGCTGGAGGTGGGCGAACTGCCCAC
CGGCCCGGTGATCTACCTGCCCGCCGAAGATCCGCCCACCGCCATTCATCACCGCCTGCACGCCCTTGGG
GCGCACCTCAGCGCCGAGGAACGGCAAGCCGTGGCTGACGGCCTGCTGATCCAGCCGCTGATCGGCAGCC
TGCCCAACATCATGGCCCCGGAGTGGTTCGACGGCCTCAAGCGCGCCGCCGAGGGCCGCCGCCTGATGGT
GCTGGACACGCTGCGCCGGTTCCACATCGAGGAAGAAAACGCCAGCGGCCCCATGGCCCAGGTCATCGGT
CGCATGGAGGCCATCGCCGCCGATACCGGGTGCTCTATCGTGTTCCTGCACCATGCCAGCAAGGGCGCGG
CCATGATGGGCGCAGGCGACCAGCAGCAGGCCAGCCGGGGCAGCTCGGTACTGGTCGATAACATCCGCTG
GCAGTCCTACCTGTCGAGCATGACCAGCGCCGAGGCCGAGGAATGGGGTGTGGACGACGACCAGCGCCGG
TTCTTCGTCCGCTTCGGTGTGAGCAAGGCCAACTATGGCGCACCGTTCGCTGATCGGTGGTTCAGGCGGC
ATGACGGCGGGGTGCTCAAGCCCGCCGTGCTGGAGAGGCAGCGCAAGAGCAAGGGGGTGCCCCGTGGTGA
AGCCTAAGAACAAGCACAGCCTCAGCCACGTCCGGCACGACCCGGCGCACTGTCTGGCCCCCGGCCTGTT
CCGTGCCCTCAAGCGGGGCGAGCGCAAGCGCAGCAAGCTGGACGTGACGTATGACTACGGCGACGGCAAG
CGGATCGAGTTCAGCGGCCCGGAGCCGCTGGGCGCTGATGATCTGCGCATCCTGCAAGGGCTGGTGGCCA
TGGCTGGGCCTAATGGCCTAGTGCTTGGCCCGGAACCCAAGACCGAAGGCGGACGGCAGCTCCGGCTGTT
CCTGGAACCCAAGTGGGAGGCCGTCACCGCTGATGCCATGGTGGTCAAAGGTAGCTATCGGGCGCTGGCA
AAGGAAATCGGGGCAGAGGTCGATAGTGGTGGGGCGCTCAAGCACATACAGGACTGCATCGAGCGCCTTT
GGAAGGTATCCATCATCGCCCAGAATGGCCGCAAGCGGCAGGGGTTTCGGCTGCTGTCGGAGTACGCCAG
CGACGAGGCGGACGGGCGCCTGTACGTGGCCCTGAACCCCTTGATCGCGCAGGCCGTCATGGGTGGCGGC
CAGCATGTGCGCATCAGCATGGACGAGGTGCGGGCGCTGGACAGCGAAACCGCCCGCCTGCTGCACCAGC
GGCTGTGTGGCTGGATCGACCCCGGCAAAACCGGCAAGGCTTCCATAGATACCTTGTGCGGCTATGTCTG
GCCGTCAGAGGCCAGTGGTTCGACCATGCGCAAGCGCCGCCAGCGGGTGCGCGAGGCGTTGCCGGAGCTG
GTCGCGCTGGGCTGGACGGTAACCGAGTTCGCGGCGGGCAAGTACGACATCACCCGGCCCAAGGCGGCAG
GCTGACCCCCCCCACTCTATTGTAAACAAGACATTTTTATCTTTTATATTCAATGGCTTATTTTCCTGCT
AATTGGTAATACCATGGTACCGCTCTGCCAGTGTTACAACCAATTAACCAATTCTGATTAGAAAAACTCA
TCGAGCATCAAATGAAACTGCAATTTATTCATATCAGGATTATCAATACCATATTTTTGAAAAAGCCGTT
TCTGTAATGAAGGAGAAAACTCACCGAGGCAGTTCCATAGGATGGCAAGATCCTGGTATCGGTCTGCGAT
TCCGACTCGTCCAACATCAATACAACCTATTAATTTCCCCTCGTCAAAAATAAGGTTATCAAGTGAGAAA
TCACCATGAGTGACGACTGAATCCGGTGAGAATGGCAAAAGCTTATGCATTTCTTTCCAGACTTGTTCAA
CAGGCCAGCCATTACGCTCGTCATCAAAATCACTCGCATCAACCAAACCGTTATTCATTCGTGATTGCGC
CTGAGCGAGACGAAATACGCGATCGCTGTTAAAAGGACAATTACAAACAGGAATCGAATGCAACCGGCGC
AGGAACACTGCCAGCGCATCAACAATATTTTCACCTGAATCAGGATATTCTTCTAATACCTGGAATGCTG
TTTTCCCGGGGATCGCAGTGGTGAGTAACCATGCATCATCAGGAGTACGGATAAAATGCTTGATGGTCGG
AAGAGGCATAAATTCCGTCAGCCAGTTTAGTCTGACCATCTCATCTGTAACATCATTGGCAACGCTACCT
TTGCCATGTTTCAGAAACAACTCTGGCGCATCGGGCTTCCCATACAATCGATAGATTGTCGCACCTGATT
GCCCGACATTATCGCGAGCCCATTTATACCCATATAAATCAGCATCCATGTTGGAATTTAATCGCGGCCT
GGAGCAAGACGTTTCCCGTTGAATATGGCTCATAACACCCCTTGTATTACTGTTTATGTAAGCAGACAGT
TTTATTGTTCATGATGATATATTTTTATCTTGTGCAATGTAACATCAGAGATTTTGAGACACAACGTGGC
TTTGTTGAATAAATCGAACTTTTGCTGAGTTGAAGGATCAGCTCGAGTTACCAATGCTTAATCAGTGAGG
CACCTATCTCAGCGATCTGTCTATTTCGTTCATCCATAGTTGCCTGACTCCCCGTCGTGTAGATAACTAC
GATACGGGAGGGCTTACCATCTGGCCCCAGTGCTGCAATGATACCGCTGAGGTCTGCCTCGTGAAGAAGG
TGTTGCTGACTCATACCAGGCCTGAATCGCCCCATCATCCAGCCAGAAAGTGAGGGAGCCACGGTTGATG
AGAGCTTTGTTGTAGGTGGACCAGTTGGTGATTTTGAACTTTTGCTTTGCCACGGAACGGTCTGCGTTGT
CGGGAAGATGCGTGATCTGATCCTTCAACTCAGCAAAAGTTCGATTTATTCAACAAAGCCGCCGTCCCGT
CAAGTCAGCGTAATGCTCTGCCAGTGTTACAACCAATTAACCAATTCTGATTACTTGCCGACCACTTTTG
TAATCTCGCCCTTAACATAGTGCACAAATTCTTCGAGCTGATCAGCGCGAGACGCCAGTCGATCCTCTTC
TTGACCGAGATAGGCTTGACGAGCTTCGAGAATGACGGGTTGATATTGGGCCGGTAGCCGCTCCATAGCC
CAATCGGCAGCCACATCTTTGGGGGCAATTTTACCGGTAACGGCGCTATACCAAATGCGACTCAGTGTTA
AGACCACGTTGCGTTCATCACCCGCCCAATCTGGTGGAGAATTCCATAGGGTCAGGGTTTCATTCAAGGC
TTCAAACAAATCTTGCTCCGGGACTGGATCAAAGAGTTCCTCGGCGGCGGGTCCGACTAATGCTACGGAA
TGTTCCCGGGCCTTCGTGAGTAAAATCGCTAAATCGATATCAATAGTCGCGGGCTCAAAAATCCCGGCCA
GAATATCATTGCGTTGCCATTCGCCAAATTGGAGTTCGCGTTTAGCCGGATACCGCCAAGGAATGATATC
ATCATGCACTACGATGGTCACCTCAACTGCACGTAGAATTTCGGATTCGCCGGGAGAAGCGGACGTCTCT
AGTAGGTCATTAATTAAAGCCCGACGGGTAGTTTCATCTAAACGTACCGTTACGGTCACCAAGAGGTCAA
TATCGCTATGTGGCTTCAAGCCCCCATCGACCGCGGAACCATACAAATGTACCGCTAGTAAAGTAGGTTC
TAAGTGCCGTTCAATAACACCGACCACTTCAGATAACTGGGTACTCACTTCAGCAATAACCGCTTCGCGC
ATAACACCCCTTGTATTACTGTTTATGTAAGCAGACAGTTTTATTGTTCATGATGATATATTTTTATCTT
GTGCAATGTAACATCAGAGATTTTGAGACACAACGTGGCTTTTACTGGAGTGAGACCGCAGCTGGCACGA
CAGGTTTCCCGACTGGAAAGCGGGCAGTGAGCGCAACGCAATTAATGTGAGTTAGCTCACTCATTAGGCA
CCCCAGGCTTTACACTTTATGCTTCCGGCTCGTATGTTGTGTGGAATTGTGAGCGGATAACAATTTCACA
CAGGAAACAGCTATGACCATGATTACGCCAAGCTTGCATGCCTGCAGGTCGACTCTAGAGGATCCCCGGG
TACCGAGCTCGAATTCACTGGCCGTCGTTTTACAACGTCGTGACTGGGAAAACCCTGGCGTTACCCAACT
TAATCGCCTTGCAGCACATCCCCCTTTCGCCAGCTGGCGTAATAGCGAAGAGGCCCGCACCGATCGCCCT
TCCCAACAGTTGCGCAGCCTGAATGGCGAATGGCGCCTGATGCGGTATTTTCTCCTTACGCATCTGTGCG
GTATTTCACACCGCATATGGTGCACTCTCAGTACAATCTGCTCTGATGCCGCATAGTTAAGCCAGCCCCG
ACACCCGCCAACACCCGCTGACGCGCCCTGACGGGCTTGTCTGCTCCCGGCATCCGCTTACAGACAAGCT
GTGACGGTCTCACGCT
Features (pLannotate 1.2.2; 20 found; start..end, strand, type, name):
      5..62      +  terminator     his operon terminator: This putative transcriptin terminator from the E. coli his operon has a 2-bp deletion introduced during synthesis. Its efficiency has not been determined.
    244..638     -  rep_origin     RSF1010 oriV: replication origin of the broad-host-range plasmid RSF1010; requires the RSF1010 RepA/B/C proteins for replication (Scholz et al., 1989)
    668..949     -  CDS            mobC: MOBC_ECOLX - Protein predicted: Swiss-Prot protein existence level 4. This protein is essential to promote the specific transfer of the plasmid in the presence of conjugative plasmids. From Escherichia coli.
    980..1067    +  oriT           RSF1010 oriT: origin of transfer of the broad-host-range plasmid RSF1010 (Scholz et al., 1989)
   1896..2306    +  CDS            mobB: MOBB2_ECOLX - Protein predicted: Swiss-Prot protein existence level 4. This protein is essential to promote the specific transfer of the plasmid in the presence of conjugative plasmids. From Escherichia coli.
   2306..3277    +  CDS            RSF1010 RepB: replication protein B of the broad-host-range plasmid RSF1010 (Scholz et al., 1989); repB
   3720..3794    +  ncRNA          Plasmid R1162: Accession: RF00043 - R1162-like plasmid antisense RNA
   3788..4624    +  CDS            repA: REPJ_ECOLX - Experimental evidence at protein level: Swiss-Prot protein existence level 1. This protein is involved in regulating the plasmid copy- number. Increasing the level of this protein results in a higher plasmid copy-number. From Escherichia coli.
   4614..5465    +  CDS            RSF1010 RepC (fragment): replication protein C of the broad-host-range plasmid RSF1010 (Scholz et al., 1989); repC
   5588..6403    -  CDS            KanR: aminoglycoside phosphotransferase; aph(3')-Ia; confers resistance to kanamycin in bacteria or G418 (Geneticin®) in eukaryotes
   6559..6697    -  CDS            bla(M) (fragment): β-lactamase lacking the signal sequence; bla(M); allows cytosolic expression of β-lactamase
   6691..6840    -  CDS            TRA2_ECOLX (fragment): Protein predicted: Swiss-Prot protein existence level 4. Required for transposition of transposon Tn903. From Escherichia coli.
   6984..7772    -  CDS            aadA: S3AD_ECOLX - Experimental evidence at protein level: Swiss-Prot protein existence level 1. Mediates bacterial resistance to the antibiotics streptomycin and spectinomycin. From Escherichia coli.
   7898..7940    +  CDS            lacI (fragment): lac repressor; lacI; The lac repressor binds to the lac operator to inhibit transcription in E. coli. This inhibition can be relieved by adding lactose or isopropyl-β-D-thiogalactopyranoside (IPTG).
   7953..7974    +  protein_bind   CAP binding site: CAP binding activates transcription in the presence of cAMP. E. coli catabolite activator protein
   7989..8019    +  promoter       lac promoter: promoter for the E. coli lac operon
   8027..8043    +  protein_bind   lac operator: The lac repressor binds to the lac operator to inhibit transcription in E. coli. This inhibition can be relieved by adding lactose or isopropyl-β-D-thiogalactopyranoside (IPTG). lac repressor encoded by lacI
   8080..8136    -  misc_feature   MCS: pUC18/19 multiple cloning site
   8133..8290    +  CDS            lacZα (fragment): LacZα fragment of β-galactosidase; lacZ fragment
   8296..8395    -  misc_feature   bom (fragment): basis of mobility region from pBR322
