[The description below was written by a language model from this plasmid's Addgene catalogue record and pLannotate feature annotations shown in this document.]
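Description:
pCA1.339 is an empty Level 1 acceptor vector for modular (Golden Gate/MoClo-style) assembly, built on the broad-host-range RSF1010 replicon. It belongs to a toolkit for engineering the fast-growing cyanobacterium Synechococcus sp. PCC 11901 and is described as compatible with the CyanoGate kit. The 8.5 kb sequence carries the RSF1010 oriV together with the repA, repB and repC genes that this origin requires. This self-contained replication system lets the plasmid persist autonomously in many Gram-negative hosts, including cyanobacteria, rather than integrating into the chromosome. The RSF1010 oriT and the mobB and mobC mobilisation genes are also annotated, so the plasmid can be transferred by conjugation when a helper conjugative plasmid is present. An R1162-like antisense RNA involved in replicon regulation is detected upstream of repA.

Two resistance genes are annotated: KanR (aph(3')-Ia) and aadA, which confers spectinomycin/streptomycin resistance. The catalogue lists kanamycin for propagation in E. coli, whereas the stated purpose calls this a spectinomycin-based acceptor. The record does not explain how the two markers are meant to be used, though both appear to be present. Short bla and Tn903 transposase fragments near KanR look like remnants of earlier cloning.

The acceptor site is a lac promoter/operator with CAP binding site driving a lacZα fragment that contains a pUC-type multiple cloning site. In this kind of vector the cassette typically serves as a blue/white screening dropout that is replaced by the assembled transcription unit. The type IIS sites flanking it are not annotated. A his operon terminator lies close to this cassette across the plasmid's numbering origin. No insert is included.
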