Addgene plasmid #203951: pCA1.339
Purpose: (Empty Backbone) Spectinomycin-based RSF1010 acceptor Level 1
Depositing lab: Alistair McCormick. Depositing organization: University of Edinburgh. Publication: A toolbox to engineer the highly productive cyanobacterium Synechococcus sp. PCC 11901. Victoria AJ, Selao TT, Moreno-Cabezuelo JA, Mills LA, Gale GAR, Lea-Smith DJ, McCormick AJ. Plant Physiol. 2024 May 7:kiae261. doi: 10.1093/plphys/kiae261. PubMed 38713768.
Backbone
  Vector backbone: n/a
  Vector type: Synthetic Biology
Growth in bacteria
  Bacterial resistance: Kanamycin, 50 μg/mL
  Growth temperature: 37°C
  Growth strain: DH5alpha
  Copy number: High Copy
Gene/Insert
  Gene/Insert name: None
Terms and licenses: Academic/Nonprofit Terms; Industry Terms: Not Available to Industry
Depositor comments: 11901 toolkit compatible with CyanoGate Kit
How to cite: pCA1.339 was a gift from Alistair McCormick (Addgene plasmid # 203951 ; http://n2t.net/addgene:203951 ; RRID:Addgene_203951)
